Addgene plasmid #65981: J23100_EB
Purpose: MoClo Basic Part: Constitutive promoter - Anderson series - high strength [E:J23100:B]
Depositing lab: Douglas Densmore. Depositing organization: Boston University Main Campus. Publication: CIDAR MoClo: Improved MoClo Assembly Standard and New E. coli Part Library Enable Rapid Combinatorial Design for Synthetic and Traditional Biology. Iverson SV, Haddock TL, Beal J, Densmore DM. ACS Synth Biol. 2016 Jan 15;5(1):99-103. doi: 10.1021/acssynbio.5b00124. Epub 2015 Nov 4. PubMed 26479688.
Backbone
  Vector backbone: DVA
  Vector type: Synthetic Biology
Growth in bacteria
  Bacterial resistance: Ampicillin, 100 μg/mL
  Growth temperature: 37°C
  Growth strain: DH5alpha
  Copy number: Unknown
Gene/Insert
  Gene/Insert name: Constitutive promoter (alt name: Basic Part - Promoter)
  Species: Synthetic
  Cloning method: Unknown
Terms and licenses: Academic/Nonprofit Terms; Industry Terms: Not Available to Industry
How to cite: J23100_EB was a gift from Douglas Densmore (Addgene plasmid # 65981 ; http://n2t.net/addgene:65981 ; RRID:Addgene_65981)
