[The description below was written by a language model from this plasmid's Addgene catalogue record and pLannotate feature annotations shown in this document.]
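Description:
J23100_EB is a small (about 2.1 kb) CIDAR MoClo basic-part plasmid for synthetic biology work in E. coli. It carries the synthetic constitutive promoter J23100, the high-strength member of the Anderson promoter series, in the DVA destination vector backbone. The plasmid is maintained in standard cloning strains through a high-copy ColE1/pUC-type origin of replication and is selected with ampicillin via a β-lactamase (AmpR) gene driven by its own bla promoter. The catalogue entry lists copy number as unknown, although the annotated origin is of the high-copy class.

The payload is only the short promoter. The automated annotation labels it as a fragment of the closely related consensus promoter J23119, which reflects the near-identity of Anderson family members rather than a different insert; the catalogue identifies it as J23100. The "E:J23100:B" designation indicates that the part is flanked by the MoClo fusion sites E and B, the overhangs exposed by Type IIS restriction digestion in Golden Gate-style assembly. These sites fix the position and orientation in which the promoter joins neighbouring parts, so this version can be placed at a different slot than the same promoter carrying other fusion-site pairs. BioBrick prefix and suffix sequences bracket the insertion region, and a putative bacterial terminator lies just upstream of the prefix, probably insulating the part from read-through transcription from the backbone. No coding sequence, reporter or tag is present. The plasmid serves as a reusable library component, combined with ribosome binding site, coding sequence and terminator parts to build strongly and constitutively expressed transcriptional units and multi-gene devices.
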