Features (pLannotate 1.2.2; 7 found; start..end, strand, type, name):
      5..29      +  promoter       J23119(SpeI) promoter (fragment): bacterial promoter (Registry of Standard Biological Parts BBa J23119) modified to end with an SpeI site
     51..71      +  misc_feature   BioBrick suffix: universal suffix for all parts
    248..836     -  rep_origin     ori: high-copy-number ColE1/pMB1/pBR322/pUC origin of replication
   1007..1867    -  CDS            AmpR: β-lactamase; bla; confers resistance to ampicillin, carbenicillin, and related antibiotics
   1868..1972    -  promoter       AmpR promoter: bla
   2062..2105    -  terminator     bacterial terminator: putative bacterial transcription terminator
   2108..2129    +  misc_feature   BioBrick prefix: BioBrick prefix for parts that do not start with "ATG"
>Addgene plasmid #65981 | J23100_EB | depositor full sequence | sequence record 114023 | J23100_EB sequence 2143 bps
GCTTTTGACGGCTAGCTCAGTCCTAGGTACAGTGCTAGCTACTAGAGACCTACTAGTAGCGGCCGCTGCA
GGCTTCCTCGCTCACTGACTCGCTGCGCTCGGTCGTTCGGCTGCGGCGAGCGGTATCAGCTCACTCAAAG
GCGGTAATACGGTTATCCACAGAATCAGGGGATAACGCAGGAAAGAACATGTGAGCAAAAGGCCAGCAAA
AGGCCAGGAACCGTAAAAAGGCCGCGTTGCTGGCGTTTTTCCACAGGCTCCGCCCCCCTGACGAGCATCA
CAAAAATCGACGCTCAAGTCAGAGGTGGCGAAACCCGACAGGACTATAAAGATACCAGGCGTTTCCCCCT
GGAAGCTCCCTCGTGCGCTCTCCTGTTCCGACCCTGCCGCTTACCGGATACCTGTCCGCCTTTCTCCCTT
CGGGAAGCGTGGCGCTTTCTCATAGCTCACGCTGTAGGTATCTCAGTTCGGTGTAGGTCGTTCGCTCCAA
GCTGGGCTGTGTGCACGAACCCCCCGTTCAGCCCGACCGCTGCGCCTTATCCGGTAACTATCGTCTTGAG
TCCAACCCGGTAAGACACGACTTATCGCCACTGGCAGCAGCCACTGGTAACAGGATTAGCAGAGCGAGGT
ATGTAGGCGGTGCTACAGAGTTCTTGAAGTGGTGGCCTAACTACGGCTACACTAGAAGAACAGTATTTGG
TATCTGCGCTCTGCTGAAGCCAGTTACCTTCGGAAAAAGAGTTGGTAGCTCTTGATCCGGCAAACAAACC
ACCGCTGGTAGCGGTGGTTTTTTTGTTTGCAAGCAGCAGATTACGCGCAGAAAAAAAGGATCTCAAGAAG
ATCCTTTGATCTTTTCTACGGGGTCTGACGCTCAGTGGAACGAAAACTCACGTTAAGGGATTTTGGTCAT
GAGATTATCAAAAAGGATCTTCACCTAGATCCTTTTAAATTAAAAATGAAGTTTTAAATCAATCTAAAGT
ATATATGAGTAAACTTGGTCTGACAGTTACCAATGCTTAATCAGTGAGGCACCTATCTCAGCGATCTGTC
TATTTCGTTCATCCATAGTTGCCTGACTCCCCGTCGTGTAGATAACTACGATACGGGAGGGCTTACCATC
TGGCCCCAGTGCTGCAATGATACCGCGCGACCCACGCTCACCGGCTCCAGATTTATCAGCAATAAACCAG
CCAGCCGGAAGGGCCGAGCGCAGAAGTGGTCCTGCAACTTTATCCGCCTCCATCCAGTCTATTAATTGTT
GCCGGGAAGCTAGAGTAAGTAGTTCGCCAGTTAATAGTTTGCGCAACGTTGTTGCCATTGCTACAGGCAT
CGTGGTGTCACGCTCGTCGTTTGGTATGGCTTCATTCAGCTCCGGTTCCCAACGATCAAGGCGAGTTACA
TGATCCCCCATGTTGTGCAAAAAAGCGGTTAGCTCCTTCGGTCCTCCGATCGTTGTCAGAAGTAAGTTGG
CCGCAGTGTTATCACTCATGGTTATGGCAGCACTGCATAATTCTCTTACTGTCATGCCATCCGTAAGATG
CTTTTCTGTGACTGGTGAGTACTCAACCAAGTCATTCTGAGAATAGTGTATGCGGCGACCGAGTTGCTCT
TGCCCGGCGTCAATACGGGATAATACCGCGCCACATAGCAGAACTTTAAAAGTGCTCATCATTGGAAAAC
GTTCTTCGGGGCGAAAACTCTCAAGGATCTTACCGCTGTTGAGATCCAGTTCGATGTAACCCACTCGTGC
ACCCAACTGATCTTCAGCATCTTTTACTTTCACCAGCGTTTCTGGGTGAGCAAAAACAGGAAGGCAAAAT
GCCGCAAAAAAGGGAATAAGGGCGACACGGAAATGTTGAATACTCATACTCTTCCTTTTTCAATATTATT
GAAGCATTTATCAGGGTTATTGTCTCATGAGCGGATACATATTTGAATGTATTTAGAAAAATAAACAAAT
AGGGGTTCCGCGCACATTTCCCCGAAAAGTGCCACCTGACGTCTAAGAAACCATTATTATCATGACATTA
ACCTATAAAAATAGGCGTATCACGAGGCAGAATTTCAGATAAAAAAAATCCTTAGCTTTCGCTAAGGATG
ATTTCTGGAATTCGCGGCCGCTTCTAGAGACTAGTGGGTCTCA
