>Addgene plasmid #65981 | J23100_EB | addgene partial sequence | sequence record 114022 | MoCloR 5'-gccacctgacgtctaagaaacc-3'
AATAGGCGTATCACGAGGCAGAATTTCAGATAAAAAAAATCCTTAGCTTTCGCTAAGGATGATTTCTGGA
ATTCGCGGCCGCTTCTAGAGACTAGTGGGTCTCAGCTTTTGACGGCTAGCTCAGTCCTAGGTACAGTGCT
AGCTACTAGAGACCTACTAGTAGCGGCCGCTGCAGGCTTCCTCGCTCACTGACTCGCTGCGCTCGGTCGT
TCGGCTGCGGCGAGCGGTATCAGCTCACTCAAAGGCGGTAATACGGTTATCCACAGAATCAGGGGATAAC
GCAGGAAAGAACATGTGAGCAAAAGGCCAGCAAAAGGCCAGGAACCGTAAAAAGGCCGCGTTGCTGGCGT
TTTTCCACAGGCTCCGCCCCCCTGACGAGCATCACAAAAATCGACGCTCAAGTCAGAGGTGGCGAAACCC
GACAGGACTATAAAGATACCAGGCGTTTCCCCCTGGAAGCTCCCTCGTGCGCTCTCCTGTTCCGACCCTG
CCGCTTACCGGATACCTGTCCGCCTTTCTCCCTTCGGGAAGCGTGGCGCTTTCTCATAGCTCACGCTGTA
GGTATCTCAGTTCGGTGTAGGTCGTTCGCTCCAAGCTGGGCTGTGTGCACGAACCCCCCGTTCAGCCCGA
CCGCTGCGCCTTATCCGGTAACTATCGTCTTGAGTCCAACCCGGTAAGACACGACTTATCGCCACTGGCA
GCAGCCACTGGTAACAGGATTAGCAGAGCGAGGTATGTAGGCGGTGCTACAGAGTTCTTGAAGTGGTGGC
CTAACTACGGCTACACTAGAAGAACAGTATTTGGTATCTGCGCTCTGCTGAAGCCAGTTACCTTCGGAA
